>Addgene plasmid #233563 | HCT164_pAAV-3X-eHGT_1139m-minBGprom-ChR2(H134R)-EYFP-WPRE3-bGHpA | addgene full sequence | sequence record 466768 | Addgene NGS Result
CCTGCAGGCAGCTGCGCGCTCGCTCGCTCACTGAGGCCGCCCGGGCGTCGGGCGACCTTTGGTCGCCCGG
CCTCAGTGAGCGAGCGAGCGCGCAGAGAGGGAGTGGCCAACTCCATCACTAGGGGTTCCTGCGGCCGCAC
GCGTAAATATTACAATACTAAAAAAGGAAAGACAAGAAATGAAGCCAGTAGATATATTTTCAATAGCATA
GTATATTTCCAGTTACCACATTTTTTTGCTGATGTTTGTACTTAAATGTATATTAAAAAGTTTCTTATCC
CAAGTAAAGAGCATTACTAAAATTACTGTGTGCCACTCTGAAAGATGAGAGAAACCCATATTCAGTTTCC
ATAATGAAATCCATATTTGCTTGGTTGTGATCCAAATTGTTTTTGAAAAGTATATATTTAATTGAGGCAG
ATGAAGTGGTCCAAAATTTAATAAGTATTAAAAAAAAGGAAAATTTAAAGAGAAAATTTCCAATTAAAGA
TGAGTACCTGATGATTGCTCAGGCCCAATTATTAATATTGATTAATGTTTTGTACTTTAAATATTACAAT
ACTAAAAAAGGAAAGACAAGAAATGAAGCCAGTAGATATATTTTCAATAGCATAGTATATTTCCAGTTAC
CACATTTTTTTGCTGATGTTTGTACTTAAATGTATATTAAAAAGTTTCTTATCCCAAGTAAAGAGCATTA
CTAAAATTACTGTGTGCCACTCTGAAAGATGAGAGAAACCCATATTCAGTTTCCATAATGAAATCCATAT
TTGCTTGGTTGTGATCCAAATTGTTTTTGAAAAGTATATATTTAATTGAGGCAGATGAAGTGGTCCAAAA
TTTAATAAGTATTAAAAAAAAGGAAAATTTAAAGAGAAAATTTCCAATTAAAGATGAGTACCTGATGATT
GCTCAGGCCCAATTATTAATATTGATTAATGTTTTGTACTTTAAATATTACAATACTAAAAAAGGAAAGA
CAAGAAATGAAGCCAGTAGATATATTTTCAATAGCATAGTATATTTCCAGTTACCACATTTTTTTGCTGA
TGTTTGTACTTAAATGTATATTAAAAAGTTTCTTATCCCAAGTAAAGAGCATTACTAAAATTACTGTGTG
CCACTCTGAAAGATGAGAGAAACCCATATTCAGTTTCCATAATGAAATCCATATTTGCTTGGTTGTGATC
CAAATTGTTTTTGAAAAGTATATATTTAATTGAGGCAGATGAAGTGGTCCAAAATTTAATAAGTATTAAA
AAAAAGGAAAATTTAAAGAGAAAATTTCCAATTAAAGATGAGTACCTGATGATTGCTCAGGCCCAATTAT
TAATATTGATTAATGTTTTGTACTTTACTATTTCACTGAGTTTGAGCTCGGGCTGGGCATAAAAGTCAGG
GCAGAGCCATCTATTGCTTACATTTGCTTCTGGGATCCAGATCTTTCGAAGCTAGCCACCATGGACTATG
GCGGCGCTTTGTCTGCCGTCGGACGCGAACTTTTGTTCGTTACTAATCCTGTGGTGGTGAACGGGTCCGT
CCTGGTCCCTGAGGATCAATGTTACTGTGCCGGATGGATTGAATCTCGCGGCACGAACGGCGCTCAGACC
GCGTCAAATGTCCTGCAGTGGCTTGCAGCAGGATTCAGCATTTTGCTGCTGATGTTCTATGCCTACCAAA
CCTGGAAATCTACATGCGGCTGGGAGGAGATCTATGTGTGCGCCATTGAAATGGTTAAGGTGATTCTCGA
GTTCTTTTTTGAGTTTAAGAATCCCTCTATGCTCTACCTTGCCACAGGACACCGGGTGCAGTGGCTGCGC
TATGCAGAGTGGCTGCTCACTTGTCCTGTCATCCTTATCCGCCTGAGCAACCTCACCGGCCTGAGCAACG
ACTACAGCAGGAGAACCATGGGACTCCTTGTCTCAGACATCGGGACTATCGTGTGGGGGGCTACCAGCGC
CATGGCAACCGGCTATGTTAAAGTCATCTTCTTTTGTCTTGGATTGTGCTATGGCGCGAACACATTTTTT
CACGCCGCCAAAGCATATATCGAGGGTTATCATACTGTGCCAAAGGGTCGGTGCCGCCAGGTCGTGACCG
GCATGGCATGGCTGTTTTTCGTGAGCTGGGGTATGTTCCCAATTCTCTTCATTTTGGGGCCCGAAGGTTT
TGGCGTCCTGAGCGTCTATGGCTCCACCGTAGGTCACACGATTATTGATCTGATGAGTAAAAATTGTTGG
GGGTTGTTGGGACACTACCTGCGCGTCCTGATCCACGAGCACATATTGATTCACGGAGATATCCGCAAAA
CCACCAAACTGAACATCGGCGGAACGGAGATCGAGGTCGAGACTCTCGTCGAAGACGAAGCCGAGGCCGG
AGCCGTGCCAGCGGCCGCCACCATGGTGAGCAAGGGCGAGGAGCTGTTCACCGGGGTGGTGCCCATCCTG
GTCGAGCTGGACGGCGACGTAAACGGCCACAAGTTCAGCGTGTCCGGCGAGGGCGAGGGCGATGCCACCT
ACGGCAAGCTGACCCTGAAGTTCATCTGCACCACCGGCAAGCTGCCCGTGCCCTGGCCCACCCTCGTGAC
CACCTTCGGCTACGGCCTGCAGTGCTTCGCCCGCTACCCCGACCACATGAAGCAGCACGACTTCTTCAAG
TCCGCCATGCCCGAAGGCTACGTCCAGGAGCGCACCATCTTCTTCAAGGACGACGGCAACTACAAGACCC
GCGCCGAGGTGAAGTTCGAGGGCGACACCCTGGTGAACCGCATCGAGCTGAAGGGCATCGACTTCAAGGA
GGACGGCAACATCCTGGGGCACAAGCTGGAGTACAACTACAACAGCCACAACGTCTATATCATGGCCGAC
AAGCAGAAGAACGGCATCAAGGTGAACTTCAAGATCCGCCACAACATCGAGGACGGCAGCGTGCAGCTCG
CCGACCACTACCAGCAGAACACCCCCATCGGCGACGGCCCCGTGCTGCTGCCCGACAACCACTACCTGAG
CTACCAGTCCGCCCTGAGCAAAGACCCCAACGAGAAGCGCGATCACATGGTCCTGCTGGAGTTCGTGACC
GCCGCCGGGATCACTCTCGGCATGGACGAGCTGTACAAGTAATAGGGCGCGCCGCGGCCGCGAATTCGAT
ATCATAATCAACCTCTGGATTACAAAATTTGTGAAAGATTGACTGGTATTCTTAACTATGTTGCTCCTTT
TACGCTATGTGGATACGCTGCTTTAATGCCTTTGTATCATGCTATTGCTTCCCGTATGGCTTTCATTTTC
TCCTCCTTGTATAAATCCTGGTTAGTTCTTGCCACGGCGGAACTCATCGCCGCCTGCCTTGCCCGCTGCT
GGACAGGGGCTCGGCTGTTGGGCACTGACAATTCCGTGGCTCGAGAGATCTTCGACTGTGCCTTCTAGTT
GCCAGCCATCTGTTGTTTGCCCCTCCCCCGTGCCTTCCTTGACCCTGGAAGGTGCCACTCCCACTGTCCT
TTCCTAATAAAATGAGGAAATTGCATCGCATTGTCTGAGTAGGTGTCATTCTATTCTGGGGGGTGGGGTG
GGGCAGGACAGCAAGGGGGAGGATTGGGAAGACAATAGCAGGCATGAGATCTCACGTGCGGACCGAGCGG
CCGCAGGAACCCCTAGTGATGGAGTTGGCCACTCCCTCTCTGCGCGCTCGCTCGCTCACTGAGGCCGGGC
GACCAAAGGTCGCCCGACGCCCGGGCTTTGCCCGGGCGGCCTCAGTGAGCGAGCGAGCGCGCAGCTGCCT
GCAGGGGCGCCTGATGCGGTATTTTCTCCTTACGCATCTGTGCGGTATTTCACACCGCATA
[95 nt withheld, positions 3842-3936]
T
[46 nt withheld, positions 3938-3983]
C
[141 nt withheld, positions 3985-4125]
CCTTTGACGTTGGAGTCCACGTTCTTT
[37 nt withheld, positions 4153-4189]
ACTCTATCTCGGGCTATTCTTTTGATTTATAAGGGATTTTGCCGATTTCGGTCTATTGGTTAAAAAATGA
GCTGATTTAACAAAAATTTAACGCGAATTTTAACAAAATATTAACGTTTACAATTTTATGGTGCACTCTC
AGTACAATCTGCTCTGATGCCGCATAGTTAAGCCAGCCCCGACACCCGCCAACACCCGCTGACGCGCCCT
GACGGGCTTGTCTGCTCCCGGCATCCGCTTACAGACAAGCTGTGACCGTCTCCGGGAGCTGCATGTGTCA
GAGGTTTTCACCGTCATCACCGAAACGCGCGAGACGAAAGGGCCTCGTGATACGCCTATTTTTATAGGTT
AATGTCATGATAATAATGGTTTCTTAGACGTCAGGTGGCACTTTTCGGGGAAATGTGCGCGGAACCCCTA
TTTGTTTATTTTTCTAAATACATTCAAATATGTATCCGCTCATGAGACAATAACCCTGATAAATGCTTCA
ATAATATTGAAAAAGGAAGAGTATGAGTATTCAACATTTCCGTGTCGCCCTTATTCCCTTTTTTGCGGCA
TTTTGCCTTCCTGTTTTTGCTCACCCAGAAACGCTGGTGAAAGTAAAAGATGCTGAAGATCAGTTGGGTG
CACGAGTGGGTTACATCGAACTGGATCTCAACAGCGGTAAGATCCTTGAGAGTTTTCGCCCCGAAGAACG
TTTTCCAATGATGAGCACTTTTAAAGTTCTGCTATGTGGCGCGGTATTATCCCGTATTGACGCCGGGCAA
GAGCAACTCGGTCGCCGCATACACTATTCTCAGAATGACTTGGTTGAGTACTCACCAGTCACAGAAAAGC
ATCTTACGGATGGCATGACAGTAAGAGAATTATGCAGTGCTGCCATAACCATGAGTGATAACACTGCGGC
CAACTTACTTCTGACAACGATCGGAGGACCGAAGGAGCTAACCGCTTTTTTGCACAACATGGGGGATCAT
GTAACTCGCCTTGATCGTTGGGAACCGGAGCTGAATGAAGCCATACCAAACGACGAGCGTGACACCACGA
TGCCTGTAGCAATGGCAACAACGTTGCGCAAACTATTAACTGGCGAACTACTTACTCTAGCTTCCCGGCA
ACAATTAATAGACTGGATGGAGGCGGATAAAGTTGCAGGACCACTTCTGCGCTCGGCCCTTCCGGCTGGC
TGGTTTATTGCTGATAAATCTGGAGCCGGTGAGCGTGGGTCTCGCGGTATCATTGCAGCACTGGGGCCAG
ATGGTAAGCCCTCCCGTATCGTAGTTATCTACACGACGGGGAGTCAGGCAACTATGGATGAACGAAATAG
ACAGATCGCTGAGATAGGTGCCTCACTGATTAAGCATTGGTAACTGTCAGACCAAGTTTACTCATATATA
CTTTAGATTGATTTAAAACTTCATTTTTAATTTAAAAGGATCTAGGTGAAGATCCTTTTTGATAATCTCA
TGACCAAAATCCCTTAACGTGAGTTTTCGTTCCACTGAGCGTCAGACCCCGTAGAAAAGATCAAAGGATC
TTCTTGAGATCCTTTTTTTCTGCGCGTAATCTGCTGCTTGCAAACAAAAAAACCACCGCTACCAGCGGTG
GTTTGTTTGCCGGATCAAGAGCTACCAACTCTTTTTCCGAAGGTAACTGGCTTCAGCAGAGCGCAGATAC
CAAATACTGTTCTTCTAGTGTAGCCGTAGTTAGGCCACCACTTCAAGAACTCTGTAGCACCGCCTACATA
CCTCGCTCTGCTAATCCTGTTACCAGTGGCTGCTGCCAGTGGCGATAAGTCGTGTCTTACCGGGTTGGAC
TCAAGACGATAGTTACCGGATAAGGCGCAGCGGTCGGGCTGAACGGGGGGTTCGTGCACACAGCCCAGCT
TGGAGCGAACGACCTACACCGAACTGAGATACCTACAGCGTGAGCTATGAGAAAGCGCCACGCTTCCCGA
AGGGAGAAAGGCGGACAGGTATCCGGTAAGCGGCAGGGTCGGAACAGGAGAGCGCACGAGGGAGCTTCCA
GGGGGAAACGCCTGGTATCTTTATAGTCCTGTCGGGTTTCGCCACCTCTGACTTGAGCGTCGATTTTTGT
GATGCTCGTCAGGGGGGCGGAGCCTATGGAAAAACGCCAGCAACGCGGCCTTTTTACGGTTCCTGGCCTT
TTGCTGGCCTTTTGCTCACATGT
Features (pLannotate 1.2.2; 15 found; start..end, strand, type, name):
     12..39      +  repeat_region  AAV2 ITR (fragment): inverted terminal repeat of adeno-associated virus serotype 2 inverted
     68..95      +  repeat_region  AAV2 ITR (fragment): inverted terminal repeat of adeno-associated virus serotype 2 inverted
   1461..2387    +  CDS            ChR2(H134R): H134R mutant of an N-terminal fragment of channelrhodopsin-2 from the alga Chlamydomonas reinhardtii (Nagel et al., 2005) blue light-activated cation channel
   2403..3122    +  CDS            EYFP: enhanced YFP mammalian codon-optimized
   3156..3313    +  misc_feature   WPRE (fragment): woodchuck hepatitis virus posttranscriptional regulatory element
   3319..3399    +  misc_feature   WPRE (fragment): woodchuck hepatitis virus posttranscriptional regulatory element
   3416..3527    +  polyA_signal   bGH poly(A) signal: bovine growth hormone polyadenylation signal
   3645..3785    +  repeat_region  AAV2 ITR: inverted terminal repeat of adeno-associated virus serotype 2 inverted
   3790..3841    -  misc_feature   bom (fragment): basis of mobility region from pBR322
   3860..4315    +  rep_origin     f1 ori (sequence partly withheld): f1 bacteriophage origin of replication; arrow indicates direction of (+) strand synthesis
   4316..4365    -  misc_feature   bom (fragment): basis of mobility region from pBR322
   4467..4502    -  CDS            rop (fragment): Rop protein, which maintains plasmids at low copy number; rop
   4597..4701    +  promoter       AmpR promoter: bla
   4702..5562    +  CDS            AmpR: β-lactamase; bla; confers resistance to ampicillin, carbenicillin, and related antibiotics
   5733..6321    +  rep_origin     ori: high-copy-number ColE1/pMB1/pBR322/pUC origin of replication
