[The description below was written by a language model from this plasmid's Addgene catalogue record and pLannotate feature annotations shown in this document.]
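Description:
HCT164_pAAV-3X-eHGT_1139m-minBGprom-ChR2(H134R)-EYFP-WPRE3-bGHpA is a recombinant AAV transfer plasmid of about 6.4 kb, built on an Allen Institute rAAV backbone and used to package an enhancer-driven optogenetic vector. It is maintained in E. coli as a high-copy plasmid through a ColE1/pUC-type origin with ampicillin selection (AmpR under its own bla promoter). It also carries an f1 phage origin and short remnants of pBR322 bom and rop sequence. The expression cassette is flanked by AAV2 inverted terminal repeats, which direct replication and encapsidation of the intervening DNA. The downstream ITR is annotated in full, whereas the upstream one was detected only as two short fragments in the sequencing result. The recommended recombination-deficient growth strain is consistent with the need to keep these repeats stable.

According to the construct name, expression is controlled by three tandem copies of the enhancer eHGT_1139m placed upstream of a minimal beta-globin promoter. Neither element is called in the automated feature table, but an unannotated region of over a kilobase precedes the coding sequence where they would lie. A minimal promoter has little activity of its own, so the enhancer determines which cells express the transgene. The payload is ChR2(H134R), a blue light-gated cation channel variant from Chlamydomonas reinhardtii, followed directly by EYFP to give a fluorescently tagged opsin. Next come WPRE3, a shortened woodchuck posttranscriptional element that boosts expression while saving packaging space (annotated here as two WPRE fragments), and the bovine growth hormone polyadenylation signal.

Expression is direct, with no recombinase dependence. The associated study concerns enhancer AAVs for targeting spinal motor neurons and descending motor pathways in rodents and macaque, though the record does not state the particular specificity of this enhancer. The vector would allow light-driven activation and fluorescent visualisation of the labelled cells.
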