Addgene plasmid #233563: HCT164_pAAV-3X-eHGT_1139m-minBGprom-ChR2(H134R)-EYFP-WPRE3-bGHpA
Purpose: Direct-expressing ChR2(H134R)-EYFP AAV virus
Depositing lab: Tanya Daigle & Allen Institute for Brain Science. Depositing organization: Allen Institute. Publication: Enhancer AAVs for targeting spinal motor neurons and descending motor pathways in rodents and macaque. Kussick E, Johansen N, Taskin N, Chowdhury A, Quinlan MA, Fraser A, Clark AG, Wynalda B, Martinez R, Groce EL, Reding M, Liang E, Shulga L, Huang C, Casper T, Clark M, Ho W, Gao Y, van Velthoven CTJ, Sobieski C, Ferrer R, Berg MR, Curtis BC, English C, Day JC, Fortuna MG, Donadio N, Newman D, Yao S, Chakka AB, Goldy J, Torkelson A, Guzman JB, Chakrabarty R, Nguy B, Guilford N, Pham TH, Wright V, Ronellenfitch K, Naidoo R, Kenney J, Williford A, Ramakrishnan C, Drinnenberg A, Gudsnuk K, Thyagarajan B, Smith KA, Dee N, Deisseroth K, Zeng H, Yao Z, Tasic B, Levi BP, Hodge R, Bakken TE, Lein ES, Ting JT, Daigle TL. Cell Rep. 2025 Jun 24;44(6):115730. doi: 10.1016/j.celrep.2025.115730. Epub 2025 May 21. PubMed 40403722.
Backbone
  Vector backbone: rAAV-minBglobin-ChR2(H134R)-EYFP-WPRE3-BGHpA
  Backbone manufacturer: Allen Institute for Brain Science
  Backbone size w/o insert (bp): 4713
  Vector type: AAV
Growth in bacteria
  Bacterial resistance: Ampicillin, 100 μg/mL
  Growth temperature: 37°C
  Growth strain: NEB Stable
  Copy number: High Copy
Gene/Insert
  Gene/Insert name: ChR2(H134R)-EYFP
  Species: Synthetic
  Insert size (bp): 1669
  Promoter: minBglobin
  Cloning method: Restriction Enzyme; 5′ cloning site MluI (not destroyed); 3′ cloning site SacI (not destroyed)
  Sequencing primers: 5′ CACGCGTAAATATTACAATACT; 3′ AATAGTAAAGTACAAAACATTA
Terms and licenses: Academic/Nonprofit Terms; Industry Terms: Not Available to Industry
How to cite: HCT164_pAAV-3X-eHGT_1139m-minBGprom-ChR2(H134R)-EYFP-WPRE3-bGHpA was a gift from Tanya Daigle & Allen Institute for Brain Science (Addgene plasmid # 233563 ; http://n2t.net/addgene:233563 ; RRID:Addgene_233563)
